Addgene plasmid #193162: PB-SRT-Puro_BC20
Purpose: Barcoded piggyBac self-reporting transposon with puromycin marker for mammalian calling cards
Depositing lab: Rob Mitra. Depositing organization: Washington University in Saint Louis. Publication: Measuring transcription factor binding and gene expression using barcoded self-reporting transposon calling cards and transcriptomes. Lalli M, Yen A, Thopte U, Dong F, Moudgil A, Chen X, Milbrandt J, Dougherty JD, Mitra RD. NAR Genom Bioinform. 2022 Aug 31;4(3):lqac061. doi: 10.1093/nargab/lqac061. eCollection 2022 Sep. PubMed 36062164.
Backbone
  Vector backbone: PB-SRT-Puro
  Vector type: Mammalian Expression
Growth in bacteria
  Bacterial resistance: Ampicillin, 100 μg/mL
  Growth temperature: 37°C
  Growth strain: NEB Stable
  Copy number: High Copy
Gene/Insert
  Gene/Insert name: Barcoded piggyBac Puro SRT
  Species: H. sapiens (human)
  Mutation: Barcode: TCAG
  Cloning method: Gibson Cloning
Terms and licenses: Academic/Nonprofit Terms; Industry Terms: Not Available to Industry
How to cite: PB-SRT-Puro_BC20 was a gift from Rob Mitra (Addgene plasmid # 193162 ; http://n2t.net/addgene:193162 ; RRID:Addgene_193162)
