[The description below was written by a language model from this plasmid's Addgene catalogue record and pLannotate feature annotations shown in this document.]
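Description:
PB-SRT-Puro_BC20 is a 5,028-nt mammalian expression plasmid that carries a barcoded piggyBac self-reporting transposon (SRT) with a puromycin marker, built for mammalian calling cards experiments. It derives from the PB-SRT-Puro backbone and was assembled by Gibson cloning. The bacterial portion looks pBluescript-like, with a high-copy ColE1/pUC origin, an ampicillin resistance gene (β-lactamase) under its own promoter, and remnants of an M13 origin, lacZα, a T7 promoter and a multiple cloning site.

The annotated payload is an EF-1α core promoter followed by EF-1α intron A sequence, detected as two fragments, driving puromycin N-acetyltransferase (PuroR) for selection of mammalian cells. No polyadenylation signal is annotated after PuroR, which fits the self-reporting design: transcripts starting inside an integrated transposon read through its end into flanking genomic DNA, so insertion sites can be recovered from RNA. A hammerhead ribozyme is annotated downstream of the cassette; in general such an element would cleave transcripts arising from unintegrated plasmid, though the record does not state its role. The automated annotation did not call the piggyBac terminal repeats, so their positions are not given. The short 5S rRNA and RSF ori hits nearby have no stated function and may be incidental matches.

This plasmid is one member of a barcoded series, and the record lists its four-nucleotide barcode as a mutation in the insert. In calling cards, a transcription factor fused to piggyBac transposase directs transposon insertion near its binding sites. The associated publication uses barcoded SRTs to measure transcription factor binding alongside gene expression. The transposase must be supplied separately, as none is encoded here.
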