Features (pLannotate 1.2.2; 14 found; start..end, strand, type, name):
      3..134     -  rep_origin     M13 ori (fragment): M13 bacteriophage origin of replication; arrow indicates direction of (+) strand synthesis
    155..311     -  CDS            lacZα (fragment): LacZα fragment of β-galactosidase; lacZ fragment
    320..338     +  promoter       T7 promoter: promoter for bacteriophage T7 RNA polymerase
    609..627     -  misc_feature   MCS (fragment): pBluescript multiple cloning site
    697..908     +  promoter       EF-1α core promoter: core promoter for human elongation factor EF-1α
    909..1022    +  intron         EF-1α intron A (fragment): intron upstream of the start codon of human EF-1α
   1648..1851    +  intron         EF-1α intron A: truncated intron upstream of the start codon of human EF-1α
   1874..2473    +  CDS            PuroR: puromycin N-acetyltransferase; pac from Streptomyces alboniger; confers resistance to puromycin
   2912..2964    +  ncRNA          Hammerhead 1: Accession: RF00163 - Hammerhead ribozyme (type I)
   3005..3123    +  ncRNA          5S rRNA: Accession: RF00001 - 5S ribosomal RNA
   3163..3203    -  rep_origin     RSF ori (fragment): Plasmids containing the RSF 1030 origin of replication can be propagated in E. coli cells that contain additional plasmids with compatible origins.
   3281..3869    -  rep_origin     ori: high-copy-number ColE1/pMB1/pBR322/pUC origin of replication
   4040..4900    -  CDS            AmpR: β-lactamase; bla; confers resistance to ampicillin, carbenicillin, and related antibiotics
   4901..5005    -  promoter       AmpR promoter: bla
>Addgene plasmid #193162 | PB-SRT-Puro_BC20 | addgene full sequence | sequence record 378877 | Addgene NGS Result
CTAAATTGTAAGCGTTAATATTTTGTTAAAATTCGCGTTAAATTTTTGTTAAATCAGCTCATTTTTTAAC
CAATAGGCCGAAATCGGCAAAATCCCTTATAAATCAAAAGAATAGACCGAGATAGGGTTGAGTGGCCGCT
ACAGGGCGCTCCCATTCGCCATTCAGGCTGCGCAACTGTTGGGAAGGGCGTTTCGGTGCGGGCCTCTTCG
CTATTACGCCAGCTGGCGAAAGGGGGATGTGCTGCAAGGCGATTAAGTTGGGTAACGCCAGGGTTTTCCC
AGTCACGACGTTGTAAAACGACGGCCAGTGAGCGCGACGTAATACGACTCACTATAGGGCGAATTGGCGG
AAGGCCGTCAAGGCCGCATTTAACCCTAGAAAGATAATCATATTGTGACGTACGTTAAAGATAATCATGT
GTAAAATTGACGCATGTGTTTTATCGGTCTGTATATCGAGGTTTATTTATTAATTTGAATAGATATTAAG
TTTTATTATATTTACACTTACATACTAATAATAAATTCAACAAACAATTTATTTATGTTTATTTATTTAT
TAAAAAAAACAAAAACTCAAAATTTCTTCTATAAAGTAACAAAACTTTTATCGAATTCCTGCAGCCCAGC
TTGATCTTAGGTCCCTCGACGAATTCTCTAGAGAAGAGCATGCGTGAGGCTCCGGTGCCCGTCAGTGGGC
AGAGCGCACATCGCCCACAGTCCCCGAGAAGTTGGGGGGAGGGGTCGGCAATTGAACCGGTGCCTAGAGA
AGGTGGCGCGGGGTAAACTGGGAAAGTGATGTCGTGTACTGGCTCCGCCTTTTTCCCGAGGGTGGGGGAG
AACCGTATATAAGTGCAGTAGTCGCCGTGAACGTTCTTTTTCGCAACGGGTTTGCCGCCAGAACACAGGT
AAGTGCCGTGTGTGGTTCCCGCGGGCCTGGCCTCTTTACGGGTTATGGCCCTTGCGTGCCTTGAATTACT
TCCACGCCCCTGGCTGCAGTACGTGATTCTTGATCCCGAGCTTCGGGTTGGAAGTGGGTGGGAGAGTTCG
AGGCCTTGCGCTTAAGGAGCCCCTTCGCCTCGTGCTTGAGTTGAGGCCTGGCTTGGGCGCTGGGGCCGCC
GCGTGCGAATCTGGTGGCACCTTCGCGCCTGTCTCGCTGCTTTCGATAAGTCTCTAGCCATTTAAAATTT
TTGATGACCTGCTGCGACGCTTTTTTTCTGGCAAGATAGTCTTGTAAATGCGGGCCAAGATCTGCACACT
GGTATTTCGGTTTTTGGGGCCGCGGGCGGCGACGGGGCCCGTGCGTCCCAGCGCACATGTTCGGCGAGGC
GGGGCCTGCGAGCGCGGCCACCGAGAATCGGACGGGGGTAGTCTCAAGCTGGCCGGCCTGCTCTGGTGCC
TGGCCTCGCGCCGCCGTGTATCGCCCCGCCCTGGGCGGCAAGGCTGGCCCGGTCGGCACCAGTTGCGTGA
GCGGAAAGATGGCCGCTTCCCGGCCCTGCTGCAGGGAGCTCAAAATGGAGGACGCGGCGCTCGGGAGAGC
GGGCGGGTGAGTCACCCACACAAAGGAAAAGGGCCTTTCCGTCCTCAGCCGTCGCTTCATGTGACTCCAC
GGAGTACCGGGCGCCGTCCAGGCACCTCGATTAGTTCTCGAGCTTTTGGAGTACGTCGTCTTTAGGTTGG
GGGGAGGGGTTTTATGCGATGGAGTTTCCCCACACTGAGTGGGTGGAGACTGAAGTTAGGCCAGCTTGGC
ACTTGATGTAATTCTCCTTGGAATTTGCCCTTTTTGAGTTTGGATCTTGGTTCATTCTCAAGCCTCAGAC
AGTGGTTCAAAGTTTTTTTCTTCCATTTCAGGTGTCGTGAAAACTACGCCACCATGACCGAGTACAAGCC
CACGGTGCGCCTCGCCACCCGCGACGACGTCCCCAGGGCCGTACGCACCCTCGCCGCCGCGTTCGCCGAC
TACCCCGCCACGCGCCACACCGTCGATCCGGACCGCCACATCGAGCGGGTCACCGAGCTGCAAGAACTCT
TCCTCACGCGCGTCGGGCTCGACATCGGCAAGGTGTGGGTCGCGGACGACGGCGCCGCGGTGGCGGTCTG
GACCACGCCGGAGAGCGTCGAAGCGGGGGCGGTGTTCGCCGAGATCGGCCCGCGCATGGCCGAGTTGAGC
GGTTCCCGGCTGGCCGCGCAGCAACAGATGGAAGGCCTCCTGGCGCCGCACCGGCCCAAGGAGCCCGCGT
GGTTCCTGGCCACCGTCGGCGTCTCGCCCGACCACCAGGGCAAGGGTCTGGGCAGCGCCGTCGTGCTCCC
CGGAGTGGAGGCGGCCGAGCGCGCCGGGGTGCCCGCCTTCCTGGAGACCTCCGCGCCCCGCAACCTCCCC
TTCTACGAGCGGCTCGGCTTCACCGTCACCGCCGACGTCGAGGTGCCCGAAGGACCGCGCACCTGGTGCA
TGACCCGCAAGCCCGGTGCCTGATAACAACTCGAGTACCGGCTTAAGTGATAGATCGGAAGAGCGGTTCA
GCAGGAATGCCGAGACCGGTTTAAACTCAGTGTCCATAGCGACGCCGGCGCGATAAGCTATCTATAACAA
GAAAATATATATATAATAAGTTATCACGTAAGTAGAACATGAAATAACAATATAATTATCGTATGAGTTA
AATCTTAAAAGTCACGTAAAAGATAATCATGCGTCATTTTGACTCACGCGGTCGTTATAGTTCAAAATCA
GTGACACTTACCGCATTGACAAGCACGCCTCACGGGAGCTCCAAGCGGCGACTGAGATGTCCTAAATGCA
CAGCGACGGATTCGCGCTATTTAGAAAGAGAGAGCAATATTTCAAGAATGCATGCGTCAATTTTACGCAG
ACTATCTTTTCAGGGTTAAGAGCTCATCTGAGATGCAGGTACATCCCACTGATGAGTCCCAAATAGGACG
AAACGCGCTTCGGTGCGTCTGGGATTCCACTGCTATCCACGCGGCCGCACGGCATTACGTTAGACGTCTA
GGCCACACCACCCTGAAGGCGCCTGCTCGCCTCTGATCTGTTGAAGCTAAGCAGGGTCGGTCCTGGTTAG
TACTTGGATGGGACTCCGCCTGGTAATAGCCGGTACCGTAGGCTTGCATGGTCATAGCTGTTTCCTTGCG
TATTGGGCGCTCTCCGCTTCCTCGCTCACTGACTCGCTGCGCTCGGTCGTTCGGGTAAAGCCTGGGGTGC
CTAATGAGCAAAAGGCCAGCAAAAGGCCAGGAACCGTAAAAAGGCCGCGTTGCTGGCGTTTTTCCATAGG
CTCCGCCCCCCTGACGAGCATCACAAAAATCGACGCTCAAGTCAGAGGTGGCGAAACCCGACAGGACTAT
AAAGATACCAGGCGTTTCCCCCTGGAAGCTCCCTCGTGCGCTCTCCTGTTCCGACCCTGCCGCTTACCGG
ATACCTGTCCGCCTTTCTCCCTTCGGGAAGCGTGGCGCTTTCTCATAGCTCACGCTGTAGGTATCTCAGT
TCGGTGTAGGTCGTTCGCTCCAAGCTGGGCTGTGTGCACGAACCCCCCGTTCAGCCCGACCGCTGCGCCT
TATCCGGTAACTATCGTCTTGAGTCCAACCCGGTAAGACACGACTTATCGCCACTGGCAGCAGCCACTGG
TAACAGGATTAGCAGAGCGAGGTATGTAGGCGGTGCTACAGAGTTCTTGAAGTGGTGGCCTAACTACGGC
TACACTAGAAGAACAGTATTTGGTATCTGCGCTCTGCTGAAGCCAGTTACCTTCGGAAAAAGAGTTGGTA
GCTCTTGATCCGGCAAACAAACCACCGCTGGTAGCGGTGGTTTTTTTGTTTGCAAGCAGCAGATTACGCG
CAGAAAAAAAGGATCTCAAGAAGATCCTTTGATCTTTTCTACGGGGTCTGACGCTCAGTGGAACGAAAAC
TCACGTTAAGGGATTTTGGTCATGAGATTATCAAAAAGGATCTTCACCTAGATCCTTTTAAATTAAAAAT
GAAGTTTTAAATCAATCTAAAGTATATATGAGTAAACTTGGTCTGACAGTTACCAATGCTTAATCAGTGA
GGCACCTATCTCAGCGATCTGTCTATTTCGTTCATCCATAGTTGCCTGACTCCCCGTCGTGTAGATAACT
ACGATACGGGAGGGCTTACCATCTGGCCCCAGTGCTGCAATGATACCGCGAGAACCACGCTCACCGGCTC
CAGATTTATCAGCAATAAACCAGCCAGCCGGAAGGGCCGAGCGCAGAAGTGGTCCTGCAACTTTATCCGC
CTCCATCCAGTCTATTAATTGTTGCCGGGAAGCTAGAGTAAGTAGTTCGCCAGTTAATAGTTTGCGCAAC
GTTGTTGCCATTGCTACAGGCATCGTGGTGTCACGCTCGTCGTTTGGTATGGCTTCATTCAGCTCCGGTT
CCCAACGATCAAGGCGAGTTACATGATCCCCCATGTTGTGCAAAAAAGCGGTTAGCTCCTTCGGTCCTCC
GATCGTTGTCAGAAGTAAGTTGGCCGCAGTGTTATCACTCATGGTTATGGCAGCACTGCATAATTCTCTT
ACTGTCATGCCATCCGTAAGATGCTTTTCTGTGACTGGTGAGTACTCAACCAAGTCATTCTGAGAATAGT
GTATGCGGCGACCGAGTTGCTCTTGCCCGGCGTCAATACGGGATAATACCGCGCCACATAGCAGAACTTT
AAAAGTGCTCATCATTGGAAAACGTTCTTCGGGGCGAAAACTCTCAAGGATCTTACCGCTGTTGAGATCC
AGTTCGATGTAACCCACTCGTGCACCCAACTGATCTTCAGCATCTTTTACTTTCACCAGCGTTTCTGGGT
GAGCAAAAACAGGAAGGCAAAATGCCGCAAAAAAGGGAATAAGGGCGACACGGAAATGTTGAATACTCAT
ACTCTTCCTTTTTCAATATTATTGAAGCATTTATCAGGGTTATTGTCTCATGAGCGGATACATATTTGAA
TGTATTTAGAAAAATAAACAAATAGGGGTTCCGCGCACATTTCCCCGAAAAGTGCCAC
